>Addgene plasmid #217492 | pKJ234 | addgene full sequence | sequence record 429512 | Addgene NGS Result
GATTCGACATTGATTATTGACTAGTTATTAATAGTAATCAATTACGGGGTCATTAGTTCATAGCCCATAT
ATGGAGTTCCGCGTTACATAACTTACGGTAAATGGCCCGCCTGGCTGACCGCCCAACGACCCCCGCCCAT
TGACGTCAATAATGACGTATGTTCCCATAGTAACGCCAATAGGGACTTTCCATTGACGTCAATGGGTGGA
GTATTTACGGTAAACTGCCCACTTGGCAGTACATCAAGTGTATCATATGCCAAGTACGCCCCCTATTGAC
GTCAATGACGGTAAATGGCCCGCCTGGCATTATGCCCAGTACATGACCTTATGGGACTTTCCTACTTGGC
AGTACATCTACGTATTAGTCATCGCTATTACCATGGTCGAGGTGAGCCCCACGTTCTGCTTCACTCTCCC
CATCTCCCCCCCCTCCCCACCCCCAATTTTGTATTTATTTATTTTTTAATTATTTTGTGCAGCGATGGGG
GCGGGGGGGGGGGGCGCGCGCCAGGCGGGGCGGGGCGGGGCGAGGGGCGGGGCGGGGCGAGGCGGAGAGG
TGCGGCGGCAGCCAATCAGAGCGGCGCGCTCCGAAAGTTTCCTTTTATGGCGAGGCGGCGGCGGCGGCGG
CCCTATAAAAAGCGAAGCGCGCGGCGGGCGGGAGTCGCTGCGCGCTGCCTTCGCCCCGTGCCCCGCTCCG
CCGCCGCCTCGCGCCGCCCGCCCCGGCTCTGACTGACCGCGTTACTCCCACAGGTGAGCGGGCGGGACGG
CCCTTCTCCTCCGGGCTGTAATTAGCGCTTGGTTTAATGACGGCTTGTTTCTTTTCTGTGGCTGCGTGAA
AGCCTTGAGGGGCTCCGGGAGGGCCCTTTGTGCGGGGGGAGCGGCTCGGGGGGTGCGTGCGTGTGTGTGT
GCGTGGGGAGCGCCGCGTGCGGCTCCGCGCTGCCCGGCGGCTGTGAGCGCTGCGGGCGCGGCGCGGGGCT
TTGTGCGCTCCGCAGTGTGCGCGAGGGGAGCGCGGCCGGGGGCGGTGCCCCGCGGTGCGGGGGGGGCTGC
GAGGGGAACAAAGGCTGCGTGCGGGGTGTGTGCGTGGGGGGGTGAGCAGGGGGTGTGGGCGCGTCGGTCG
GGCTGCAACCCCCCCTGCACCCCCCTCCCCGAGTTGCTGAGCACGGCCCGGCTTCGGGTGCGGGGCTCCG
TACGGGGCGTGGCGCGGGGCTCGCCGTGCCGGGCGGGGGGTGGCGGCAGGTGGGGGTGCCGGGCGGGGCG
GGGCCGCCTCGGGCCGGGGAGGGCTCGGGGGAGGGGCGCGGCGGCCCCCGGAGCGCCGGCGGCTGTCGAG
GCGCGGCGAGCCGCAGCCATTGCCTTTTATGGTAATCGTGCGAGAGGGCGCAGGGACTTCCTTTGTCCCA
AATCTGTGCGGAGCCGAAATCTGGGAGGCGCCGCCGCACCCCCTCTAGCGGGCGCGGGGCGAAGCGGTGC
GGCGCCGGCAGGAAGGAAATGGGCGGGGAGGGCCTTCGTGCGTCGCCGCGCCGCCGTCCCCTTCTCCCTC
TCCAGCCTCGGGGCTGTCCGCGGGGGGACGGCTGCCTTCGGGGGGGACGGGGCAGGGCGGGGTTCGGCTT
CTGGCGTGTGACTGGCGGCTCTAGAGCCTCTGCTAACCATGTTCATGCCTTCTTCTTTTTCCTACAGATC
CTTAATTAAGCCACCATGAAGAGAAAGAGAGAGGATCTGACCCTGTGGGATGCAGCTAACGTGCATAAGC
ATAAGAGCATGTGGTATTGGTGGGAATACATTCGCCGCAAGGATATGGTCAATCACGAGAAAACAGACTG
TGATGTGATTCAGTTGCTTCAATCAGCCTCAGTCAAGAAACAGAAAACCCAGAGTGACAAGTTCCTCACA
TCTTTCTCCGTGGGGATACGGCCAACAAAGCACCAAAAAAGGGTGCTCAACGAGATGTTGAGAGTATCTA
ATTATACGTACAATTGGTGCTTGTGGCTCGTAAACGAGAAGGGTCTCAAACCACACCAGTTTGAGTTGCA
GAAAATCGTCTGCAAAACAAATGCTAATGATGTTGACCCGCAATATCGAATGGAGAATGACGACTGGTTT
TTCAACAACAAGATGACCTCAGTTAAGCTGACGTCCTGTAAGAACTTTTGCACTTCTTACAAATCAGCAA
AGAGCCTGAAGAGCAAGCTTAAGCGACCTATGTCCGTATCAAACATTATCCAGGGCTCTTTTTGTGTCCC
GAAGCTTTTTATTCGACATCTGTCCTCTAAGGATGTAAGCACGGATAACACAAATATGCAGAACAGATAC
ATCTGTATGATGCCCGATAACTTTGAAAAAAGATCAAACCCGAAGGAGAGATTCCTGAAACTCGCGAAAC
CAATCACTAAAATCCCGCCGATCGATCACGATGTCAAAATCGTCAAGCGCGCCGATGGCATGTTCATCAT
GAACATACCATGTGATCCCAAGTATACAAGAAGGAATGCATCAAACGATACTATTGAGAAGCGGGTTTGT
GGAATAGACCCTGGGGGGCGAACTTTTGCCACCGTTTACGACCCCATTGACTGCTGTGTGTTTCAAGTCG
GAATAAAGGAAGATAAGCAATATGTAATAAGCAAGCTGCATAATAAAATCGACCACGCGCATATGCACCT
TACAAAAGCCCAGAACAAAAAACAGCAACAGGCGGCACGGGAAAGGATCGTATCTCTCAAAAAGACCCAT
TTGAAATTGAAAACTTTCGTAGATGATATACACTTGAAACTGTCTTCACATCTGGTAAAAGAATATCAGT
ACGTCGCCCTCGGTAAGATCAACGTAGCCCAATTGGTCAAAACCGATCGACCGAAACCGTTGTCCAAGAG
GGCCAAGCGAGACTTGCTGTATTGGCAACACTATAGGTTCCGACAGAGGCTTACGCACAGGACAACTAAC
ACCGAATGCATACTTGATGTGCAAAATGAGGCGTACACATCTAAAACTTGTGGGGTCTGTGGCACCATCA
ATAAGAATTTGGAAAAAAGTGAAACGTTCTACTGTGATCAGTGCAAATACAACACTCATAGAGATGTTAA
TGGGGCCAGGAATATTCTTTTGAAAAGCTTGCGCATGTTCCCTTTCGAAAAACAGCAACAAGGAGGTGGG
GGCTCTAAAAGGCCAGCTGCTACGAAGAAGGCCGGGCAGGCTAAGAAGAAAAAATAACCTAGGTCAGAGC
TCGCTGATCAGCCTCGACTGTGCCTTCTAGTTGCCAGCCATCTGTTGTTTGCCCCTCCCCCGTGCCTTCC
TTGACCCTGGAAGGTGCCACTCCCACTGTCCTTTCCTAATAAAATGAGGAAATTGCATCGCATTGTCTGA
GTAGGTGTCATTCTATTCTGGGGGGTGGGGTGGGGCAGGACAGCAAGGGGGAGGATTGGGAAGACAATAG
CAGGCATGCTGGGGATGCGGTGGGCTCTATGGCTTCTGAGGCGGAAAGAACCAGCTGGGGCTCGAGATCC
ACTAGTTCTAGCCTCGAGGCTAGAGCGGCCGCCACTGGCCGTCGTTTTACAACGTCGTGACTGGGAAAAC
CCTGGCGTTACCCAACTTAATCGCCTTGCAGCACATCCCCCTTTCGCCAGCTGGCGTAATAGCGAAGAGG
CCCGCACCGATCGCCCTTCCCAACAGTTGCGCAGCCTGAATGGCGAATGGAAATTGTAAGCGTTAATATT
TTGTTAAAATTCGCGTTAAATTTTTGTTAAATCAGCTCATTTTTTAACCAATAGGCCGAAATCGGCAAAA
TCCCTTATAAATCAAAAGAATAGACCGAGATAGGGT
[37 nt withheld, positions 3817-3853]
AAAGAACGTGGACTCCAACGTCAAAGG
[49 nt withheld, positions 3881-3929]
T
[91 nt withheld, positions 3931-4021]
G
[124 nt withheld, positions 4023-4146]
CAGGTGGCACTTTTCGGGGAAATGTGCGCGGAACCCCTATTTGTTTATTTTTCTAAATACATTCAAATAT
GTATCCGCTCATGAGACAATAACCCTGATAAATGCTTCAATAATATTGAAAAAGGAAGAGTATGAGTATT
CAACATTTCCGTGTCGCCCTTATTCCCTTTTTTGCGGCATTTTGCCTTCCTGTTTTTGCTCACCCAGAAA
CGCTGGTGAAAGTAAAAGATGCTGAAGATCAGTTGGGTGCACGAGTGGGTTACATCGAACTGGATCTCAA
CAGCGGTAAGATCCTTGAGAGTTTTCGCCCCGAAGAACGTTTTCCAATGATGAGCACTTTTAAAGTTCTG
CTATGTGGCGCGGTATTATCCCGTATTGACGCCGGGCAAGAGCAACTCGGTCGCCGCATACACTATTCTC
AGAATGACTTGGTTGAGTACTCACCAGTCACAGAAAAGCATCTTACGGATGGCATGACAGTAAGAGAATT
ATGCAGTGCTGCCATAACCATGAGTGATAACACTGCGGCCAACTTACTTCTGACAACGATCGGAGGACCG
AAGGAGCTAACCGCTTTTTTGCACAACATGGGGGATCATGTAACTCGCCTTGATCGTTGGGAACCGGAGC
TGAATGAAGCCATACCAAACGACGAGCGTGACACCACGATGCCTGTAGCAATGGCAACAACGTTGCGCAA
ACTATTAACTGGCGAACTACTTACTCTAGCTTCCCGGCAACAATTAATAGACTGGATGGAGGCGGATAAA
GTTGCAGGACCACTTCTGCGCTCGGCCCTTCCGGCTGGCTGGTTTATTGCTGATAAATCTGGAGCCGGTG
AGCGTGGCTCTCGCGGTATCATTGCAGCACTGGGGCCAGATGGTAAGCCCTCCCGTATCGTAGTTATCTA
CACGACGGGGAGTCAGGCAACTATGGATGAACGAAATAGACAGATCGCTGAGATAGGTGCCTCACTGATT
AAGCATTGGTAACTGTCAGACCAAGTTTACTCATATATACTTTAGATTGATTTAAAACTTCATTTTTAAT
TTAAAAGGATCTAGGTGAAGATCCTTTTTGATAATCTCATGACCAAAATCCCTTAACGTGAGTTTTCGTT
CCACTGAGCGTCAGACCCCGTAGAAAAGATCAAAGGATCTTCTTGAGATCCTTTTTTTCTGCGCGTAATC
TGCTGCTTGCAAACAAAAAAACCACCGCTACCAGCGGTGGTTTGTTTGCCGGATCAAGAGCTACCAACTC
TTTTTCCGAAGGTAACTGGCTTCAGCAGAGCGCAGATACCAAATACTGTTCTTCTAGTGTAGCCGTAGTT
AGGCCACCACTTCAAGAACTCTGTAGCACCGCCTACATACCTCGCTCTGCTAATCCTGTTACCAGTGGCT
GCTGCCAGTGGCGATAAGTCGTGTCTTACCGGGTTGGACTCAAGACGATAGTTACCGGATAAGGCGCAGC
GGTCGGGCTGAACGGGGGGTTCGTGCACACAGCCCAGCTTGGAGCGAACGACCTACACCGAACTGAGATA
CCTACAGCGTGAGCTATGAGAAAGCGCCACGCTTCCCGAAGGGAGAAAGGCGGACAGGTATCCGGTAAGC
GGCAGGGTCGGAACAGGAGAGCGCACGAGGGAGCTTCCAGGGGGAAACGCCTGGTATCTTTATAGTCCTG
TCGGGTTTCGCCACCTCTGACTTGAGCGTCGATTTTTGTGATGCTCGTCAGGGGGGCGGAGCCTATGGAA
AAACGCCAGCAACGCGGCCTTTTTACGGTTCCTGGCCTTTTGCTGGCCTTTTGCTCACATGTTCTTTCCT
GCGTTATCCCCTGATTCTGTGGATAACCGTATTACCGCCTTTGAGTGAGCTGATACCGCTCGCCGCAGCC
GAACGACCGAGCGCAGCGAGTCAGTGAGCGAGGAAGCGGAAGAGCGCCCAATACGCAAACCGCCTCTCCC
CGCGCGTTGGCCGATTCATTAATGCAGCTGGCACGACAGGTTTCCCGACTGGAAAGCGGGCAGTGAGCGC
AACGCAATTAATGTGAGTTAGCTCACTCATTAGGCACCCCAGGCTTTACACTTTATGCTTCCGGCTCGTA
TGTTGTGTGGAATTGTGAGCGGATAACAATTTCACACAGGAAACAGCTATGACCATGAGGCGCGCCG
Features (pLannotate 1.2.2; 14 found; start..end, strand, type, name):
      6..385     +  enhancer       CMV enhancer: human cytomegalovirus immediate early enhancer
    387..660     +  promoter       chicken β-actin promoter: No description available
    661..1677    +  intron         chimeric intron: chimera between introns from chicken β-actin and rabbit β-globin
   3238..3462    +  polyA_signal   bGH poly(A) signal: bovine growth hormone polyadenylation signal
   3466..3487    +  promoter       SV40 promoter (fragment): SV40 enhancer and early promoter
   3533..3687    +  CDS            lacZα (fragment): LacZα fragment of β-galactosidase; lacZ fragment
   3718..4146    -  rep_origin     f1 ori (sequence partly withheld): f1 bacteriophage origin of replication; arrow indicates direction of (+) strand synthesis
   4173..4277    +  promoter       AmpR promoter: bla
   4278..5138    +  CDS            AmpR: β-lactamase; bla; confers resistance to ampicillin, carbenicillin, and related antibiotics
   5309..5897    +  rep_origin     ori: high-copy-number ColE1/pMB1/pBR322/pUC origin of replication
   6080..6172    +  CDS            lacI (fragment): lac repressor; lacI; The lac repressor binds to the lac operator to inhibit transcription in E. coli. This inhibition can be relieved by adding lactose or isopropyl-β-D-thiogalactopyranoside (IPTG).
   6185..6206    +  protein_bind   CAP binding site: CAP binding activates transcription in the presence of cAMP. E. coli catabolite activator protein
   6221..6251    +  promoter       lac promoter: promoter for the E. coli lac operon
   6259..6275    +  protein_bind   lac operator: The lac repressor binds to the lac operator to inhibit transcription in E. coli. This inhibition can be relieved by adding lactose or isopropyl-β-D-thiogalactopyranoside (IPTG). lac repressor encoded by lacI
