[The description below was written by a language model from this plasmid's Addgene catalogue record and pLannotate feature annotations shown in this document.]
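Description:
pKJ234 is a 6.3 kb mammalian expression plasmid, catalogued on a pcDNA backbone, that carries DpFnuc, the Fanzor2-type nuclease from the zebra mussel Dreissena polymorpha, for genome editing in mammalian cells. Fanzor proteins are eukaryotic RNA-guided DNA endonucleases, and the plasmid supplies the protein component for such experiments. In bacteria it is maintained as a high-copy plasmid through a ColE1/pUC-type origin and selected with ampicillin via the β-lactamase gene and its native promoter. An f1 phage origin is also present. Short remnants of lacZα, lacI, the CAP binding site, the lac promoter and operator, and an SV40 promoter fragment appear to be cloning-vector leftovers rather than functional parts. No mammalian selection marker is annotated.

The expression cassette is a CAG-type arrangement: the human cytomegalovirus immediate-early enhancer, the chicken β-actin promoter and a chimeric chicken β-actin/rabbit β-globin intron, which together give strong constitutive transcription in many mammalian cell types. A bovine growth hormone polyadenylation signal terminates the transcript. The automated feature table leaves the roughly 1.5 kb region between the intron and the poly(A) signal unannotated. This is where the Gibson-cloned DpFnuc coding sequence presumably sits, but the record does not say whether it carries nuclear localization signals, epitope tags or codon optimization. No guide RNA cassette or PolIII promoter is annotated, so the guide RNA that directs the nuclease to its target would apparently have to be provided separately. The plasmid is typically used for transient transfection to test programmable DNA cleavage and editing by this eukaryotic nuclease.
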