Addgene plasmid #217492: pKJ234
Purpose: Mammlian expression of DpFnuc for genome editing
Depositing lab: Omar Abudayyeh & Jonathan Gootenberg. Depositing organization: Massachusetts Institute of Technology. Publication: Programmable RNA-guided DNA endonucleases are widespread in eukaryotes and their viruses. Jiang K, Lim J, Sgrizzi S, Trinh M, Kayabolen A, Yutin N, Bao W, Kato K, Koonin EV, Gootenberg JS, Abudayyeh OO. Sci Adv. 2023 Sep 29;9(39):eadk0171. doi: 10.1126/sciadv.adk0171. Epub 2023 Sep 27. PubMed 37756409.
Backbone
  Vector backbone: pcDNA
  Vector type: Mammalian Expression
Growth in bacteria
  Bacterial resistance: Ampicillin, 100 μg/mL
  Growth temperature: 37°C
  Growth strain: NEB Stable
  Copy number: High Copy
Gene/Insert
  Gene/Insert name: DpFnuc (alt name: Fanzor2)
  Species: Dreissena polymorpha
  Cloning method: Gibson Cloning
Terms and licenses: Academic/Nonprofit Terms; Industry Terms: Not Available to Industry
How to cite: pKJ234 was a gift from Omar Abudayyeh & Jonathan Gootenberg (Addgene plasmid # 217492 ; http://n2t.net/addgene:217492 ; RRID:Addgene_217492)
